>Addgene plasmid #183945 | p416-GPD-PRUNE-HA | addgene full sequence | sequence record 363298 | Addgene NGS Result
GACGAAAGGGCCTCGTGATACGCCTATTTTTATAGGTTAATGTCATGATAATAATGGTTTCTTAGACGGA
TCGCTTGCCTGTAACTTACACGCGCCTCGTATCTTTTAATGATGGAATAATTTGGGAATTTACTCTGTGT
TTATTTATTTTTATGTTTTGTATTTGGATTTTAGAAAGTAAATAAAGAAGGTAGAAGAGTTACGGAATGA
AGAAAAAAAAATAAACAAAGGTTTAAAAAATTTCAACAAAAAGCGTACTTTACATATATATTTATTAGAC
AAGAAAAGCAGATTAAATAGATATACATTCGATTAACGATAAGTAAAATGTAAAATCACAGGATTTTCGT
GTGTGGTCTTCTACACAGACAAGATGAAACAATTCGGCATTAATACCTGAGAGCAGGAAGAGCAAGATAA
AAGGTAGTATTTGTTGGCGATCCCCCTAGAGTCTTTTACATCTTCGGAAAACAAAAACTATTTTTTCTTT
AATTTCTTTTTTTACTTTCTATTTTTAATTTATATATTTATATTAAAAAATTTAAATTATAATTATTTTT
ATAGCACGTGATGAAAAGGACCCAGGTGGCACTTTTCGGGGAAATGTGCGCGGAACCCCTATTTGTTTAT
TTTTCTAAATACATTCAAATATGTATCCGCTCATGAGACAATAACCCTGATAAATGCTTCAATAATATTG
AAAAAGGAAGAGTATGAGTATTCAACATTTCCGTGTCGCCCTTATTCCCTTTTTTGCGGCATTTTGCCTT
CCTGTTTTTGCTCACCCAGAAACGCTGGTGAAAGTAAAAGATGCTGAAGATCAGTTGGGTGCACGAGTGG
GTTACATCGAACTGGATCTCAACAGCGGTAAGATCCTTGAGAGTTTTCGCCCCGAAGAACGTTTTCCAAT
GATGAGCACTTTTAAAGTTCTGCTATGTGGCGCGGTATTATCCCGTATTGACGCCGGGCAAGAGCAACTC
GGTCGCCGCATACACTATTCTCAGAATGACTTGGTTGAGTACTCACCAGTCACAGAAAAGCATCTTACGG
ATGGCATGACAGTAAGAGAATTATGCAGTGCTGCCATAACCATGAGTGATAACACTGCGGCCAACTTACT
TCTGACAACGATCGGAGGACCGAAGGAGCTAACCGCTTTTTTGCACAACATGGGGGATCATGTAACTCGC
CTTGATCGTTGGGAACCGGAGCTGAATGAAGCCATACCAAACGACGAGCGTGACACCACGATGCCTGTAG
CAATGGCAACAACGTTGCGCAAACTATTAACTGGCGAACTACTTACTCTAGCTTCCCGGCAACAATTAAT
AGACTGGATGGAGGCGGATAAAGTTGCAGGACCACTTCTGCGCTCGGCCCTTCCGGCTGGCTGGTTTATT
GCTGATAAATCTGGAGCCGGTGAGCGTGGGTCTCGCGGTATCATTGCAGCACTGGGGCCAGATGGTAAGC
CCTCCCGTATCGTAGTTATCTACACGACGGGGAGTCAGGCAACTATGGATGAACGAAATAGACAGATCGC
TGAGATAGGTGCCTCACTGATTAAGCATTGGTAACTGTCAGACCAAGTTTACTCATATATACTTTAGATT
GATTTAAAACTTCATTTTTAATTTAAAAGGATCTAGGTGAAGATCCTTTTTGATAATCTCATGACCAAAA
TCCCTTAACGTGAGTTTTCGTTCCACTGAGCGTCAGACCCCGTAGAAAAGATCAAAGGATCTTCTTGAGA
TCCTTTTTTTCTGCGCGTAATCTGCTGCTTGCAAACAAAAAAACCACCGCTACCAGCGGTGGTTTGTTTG
CCGGATCAAGAGCTACCAACTCTTTTTCCGAAGGTAACTGGCTTCAGCAGAGCGCAGATACCAAATACTG
TTCTTCTAGTGTAGCCGTAGTTAGGCCACCACTTCAAGAACTCTGTAGCACCGCCTACATACCTCGCTCT
GCTAATCCTGTTACCAGTGGCTGCTGCCAGTGGCGATAAGTCGTGTCTTACCGGGTTGGACTCAAGACGA
TAGTTACCGGATAAGGCGCAGCGGTCGGGCTGAACGGGGGGTTCGTGCACACAGCCCAGCTTGGAGCGAA
CGACCTACACCGAACTGAGATACCTACAGCGTGAGCTATGAGAAAGCGCCACGCTTCCCGAAGGGAGAAA
GGCGGACAGGTATCCGGTAAGCGGCAGGGTCGGAACAGGAGAGCGCACGAGGGAGCTTCCAGGGGGAAAC
GCCTGGTATCTTTATAGTCCTGTCGGGTTTCGCCACCTCTGACTTGAGCGTCGATTTTTGTGATGCTCGT
CAGGGGGGCGGAGCCTATGGAAAAACGCCAGCAACGCGGCCTTTTTACGGTTCCTGGCCTTTTGCTGGCC
TTTTGCTCACATGTTCTTTCCTGCGTTATCCCCTGATTCTGTGGATAACCGTATTACCGCCTTTGAGTGA
GCTGATACCGCTCGCCGCAGCCGAACGACCGAGCGCAGCGAGTCAGTGAGCGAGGAAGCGGAAGAGCGCC
CAATACGCAAACCGCCTCTCCCCGCGCGTTGGCCGATTCATTAATGCAGCTGGCACGACAGGTTTCCCGA
CTGGAAAGCGGGCAGTGAGCGCAACGCAATTAATGTGAGTTAGCTCACTCATTAGGCACCCCAGGCTTTA
CACTTTATGCTTCCGGCTCGTATGTTGTGTGGAATTGTGAGCGGATAACAATTTCACACAGGAAACAGCT
ATGACCATGATTACGCCAAGCGCGCAATTAACCCTCACTAAAGGGAACAAAAGCTGGAGCTCAGTTTATC
ATTATCAATACTCGCCATTTCAAAGAATACGTAAATAATTAATAGTAGTGATTTTCCTAACTTTATTTAG
TCAAAAAATTAGCCTTTTAATTCTGCTGTAACCCGTACATGCCCAAAATAGGGGGCGGGTTACACAGAAT
ATATAACATCGTAGGTGTCTGGGTGAACAGTTTATTCCTGGCATCCACTAAATATAATGGAGCCCGCTTT
TTAAGCTGGCATCCAGAAAAAAAAAGAATCCCAGCACCAAAATATTGTTTTCTTCACCAACCATCAGTTC
ATAGGTCCATTCTCTTAGCGCAACTACAGAGAACAGGGGCACAAACAGGCAAAAAACGGGCACAACCTCA
ATGGAGTGATGCAACCTGCCTGGAGTAAATGATGACACAAGGCAATTGACCCACGCATGTATCTATCTCA
TTTTCTTACACCTTCTATTACCTTCTGCTCTCTCTGATTTGGAAAAAGCTGAAAAAAAAGGTTGAAACCA
GTTCCCTGAAATTATTCCCCTACTTGACTAATAAGTATATAAAGACGGTAGGTATTGATTGTAATTCTGT
AAATCTATTTCTTAAACTTCTTAAATTCTACTTTTATAGTTAGTCTTTTTTTTAGTTTTAAAACACCAGA
ACTTAGTTTTGACGGATTCTAGAACTAGTGGATCCATGGAGGACTACCTGCAGGGTTGTCGAGCTGCTCT
GCAGGAGTCCCGACCTCTACATGTTGTGCTGGGAAATGAAGCCTGTGATTTGGACTCCACAGTGTCTGCT
CTTGCCCTGGCTTTTTACCTAGCAAAGACAACTGAGGCTGAGGAAGTCTTTGTGCCAGTTTTAAATATAA
AACGTTCTGAACTACCTCTGCGAGGTGACATTGTCTTCTTTCTTCAGAAGGTTCATATTCCAGAGAGTAT
CTTGATTTTTCGGGATGAGATTGACCTCCATGCATTATACCAGGCTGGCCAACTCACCCTCATCCTTGTC
GACCATCATATCTTATCCAAAAGTGACACAGCCCTAGAGGAGGCAGTAGCAGAGGTGCTAGACCATCGAC
CCATCGAGCCGAAACACTGCCCTCCCTGCCATGTTTCAGTTGAGCTGGTGGGGTCCTGTGCTACCCTGGT
GACCGAGAGAATCCTGCAGGGGGCACCAGAGATCTTGGACAGGCAAACTGCAGCCCTTCTGCATGGAACC
ATCATCCTGGACTGTGTCAACATGGACCTTAAAATTGGAAAGGCAACCCCAAAGGACAGCAAATATGTGG
AGAAACTAGAGGCCCTTTTCCCAGACCTACCCAAGAGAAATGATATATTTGATTCCCTACAAAAGGCAAA
GTTTGATGTATCAGGACTGACCACTGAGCAGATGCTGAGAAAAGACCAGAAGACTATCTATAGACAAGGC
GTCAAGGTGGCCATTAGTGCAATATATATGGATTTGGAGGCCTTTCTGCAGAGGTCTAACCTCCTTGCAG
ATCTCCATGCTTTCTGCCAGGCTCACAGCTATGATGTCCTGGTTGCCATGACTATCTTTTTCAACACTCA
CAATGAGCCAGTGCGGCAGTTGGCTATTTTCTGTCCCCATGTGGCACTCCAAACAACGATCTGTGAAGTC
CTGGAACGCTCCCACTCTCCACCCCTGAAGCTGACCCCTGCCTCAAGTACCCACCCTAACCTCCATGCCT
ATCTTCAAGGCAACACCCAGGTCTCTCGAAAGAAACTTCTGCCCCTGCTCCAGGAAGCCCTGTCAGCATA
TTTTGACTCCATGAAGATCCCTTCAGGACAGCCTGAGACAGCAGATGTGTCCAGGGAGCAAGTGGACAAG
GAATTGGACAGGGCAAGTAACTCCCTGATTTCTGGACTGAGTCAAGATGAGGAGGACCCTCCGCTGCCCC
CGACGCCCATGAACAGCTTGGTGGATGAGTGCCCTCTAGATCAGGGGCTGCCTAAACTCTCTGCTGAGGC
CGTCTTCGAGAAGTGCAGTCAGATCTCACTGTCACAGTCTACCACAGCCTCCCTGTCCAAGAAGTACCCA
TACGATGTTCCAGATTACGCTTGAGAATTCGATATCAAGCTTATCGATACCGTCGACCTCGAGTCATGTA
ATTAGTTATGTCACGCTTACATTCACGCCCTCCCCCCACATCCGCTCTAACCGAAAAGGAAGGAGTTAGA
CAACCTGAAGTCTAGGTCCCTATTTATTTTTTTATAGTTATGTTAGTATTAAGAACGTTATTTATATTTC
AAATTTTTCTTTTTTTTCTGTACAGACGCGTGTACGCATGTAACATTATACTGAAAACCTTGCTTGAGAA
GGTTTTGGGACGCTCGAAGGCTTTAATTTGCGGCCGGTACCCAATTCGCCCTATAGTGAGTCGTATTACG
CGCGCTCACTGGCCGTCGTTTTACAACGTCGTGACTGGGAAAACCCTGGCGTTACCCAACTTAATCGCCT
TGCAGCACATCCCCCTTTCGCCAGCTGGCGTAATAGCGAAGAGGCCCGCACCGATCGCCCTTCCCAACAG
TTGCGCAGCCTGAATGGCGAATGG
[124 nt withheld, positions 5345-5468]
C
[91 nt withheld, positions 5470-5560]
A
[49 nt withheld, positions 5562-5610]
CCTTTGACGTTGGAGTCCACGTTCTTT
[37 nt withheld, positions 5638-5674]
ACCCTATCTCGGTCTATTCTTTTGATTTATAAGGGATTTTGCCGATTTCGGCCTATTGGTTAAAAAATGA
GCTGATTTAACAAAAATTTAACGCGAATTTTAACAAAATATTAACGCTTACAATTTCCTGATGCGGTATT
TTCTCCTTACGCATCTGTGCGGTATTTCACACCGCATAGGGTAATAACTGATATAATTAAATTGAAGCTC
TAATTTGTGAGTTTAGTATACATGCATTTACTTATAATACAGTTTTTTAGTTTTGCTGGCCGCATCTTCT
CAAATATGCTTCCCAGCCTGCTTTTCTGTAACGTTCACCCTCTACCTTAGCATCCCTTCCCTTTGCAAAT
AGTCCTCTTCCAACAATAATAATGTCAGATCCTGTAGAGACCACATCATCCACGGTTCTATACTGTTGAC
CCAATGCGTCTCCCTTGTCATCTAAACCCACACCGGGTGTCATAATCAACCAATCGTAACCTTCATCTCT
TCCACCCATGTCTCTTTGAGCAATAAAGCCGATAACAAAATCTTTGTCGCTCTTCGCAATGTCAACAGTA
CCCTTAGTATATTCTCCAGTAGATAGGGAGCCCTTGCATGACAATTCTGCTAACATCAAAAGGCCTCTAG
GTTCCTTTGTTACTTCTTCTGCCGCCTGCTTCAAACCGCTAACAATACCTGGGCCCACCACACCGTGTGC
ATTCGTAATGTCTGCCCATTCTGCTATTCTGTATACACCCGCAGAGTACTGCAATTTGACTGTATTACCA
ATGTCAGCAAATTTTCTGTCTTCGAAGAGTAAAAAATTGTACTTGGCGGATAATGCCTTTAGCGGCTTAA
CTGTGCCCTCCATGGAAAAATCAGTCAAGATATCCACATGTGTTTTTAGTAAACAAATTTTGGGACCTAA
TGCTTCAACTAACTCCAGTAATTCCTTGGTGGTACGAACATCCAATGAAGCACACAAGTTTGTTTGCTTT
TCGTGCATGATATTAAATAGCTTGGCAGCAACAGGACTAGGATGAGTAGCAGCACGTTCCTTATATGTAG
CTTTCGACATGATTTATCTTCGTTTCCTGCAGGTTTTTGTTCTGTGCAGTTGGGTTAAGAATACTGGGCA
ATTTCATGTTTCTTCAACACTACATATGCGTATATATACCAATCTAAGTCTGTGCTCCTTCCTTCGTTCT
TCCTTCTGTTCGGAGATTACCGAATCAAAAAAATTTCAAGGAAACCGAAATCAAAAAAAAGAATAAAAAA
AAAATGATGAATTGAAAAGGTGGTATGGTGCACTCTCAGTACAATCTGCTCTGATGCCGCATAGTTAAGC
CAGCCCCGACACCCGCCAACACCCGCTGACGCGCCCTGACGGGCTTGTCTGCTCCCGGCATCCGCTTACA
GACAAGCTGTGACCGTCTCCGGGAGCTGCATGTGTCAGAGGTTTTCACCGTCATCACCGAAACGCGCGA
Features (pLannotate 1.2.2; 23 found; start..end, strand, type, name):
     69..572     -  misc_feature   CEN/ARS: S. cerevisiae CEN6 centromere fused to an autonomously replicating sequence
    609..713     +  promoter       AmpR promoter: bla
    714..1574    +  CDS            AmpR: β-lactamase; bla; confers resistance to ampicillin, carbenicillin, and related antibiotics
   1745..2333    +  rep_origin     ori: high-copy-number ColE1/pMB1/pBR322/pUC origin of replication
   2516..2608    +  CDS            lacI (fragment): lac repressor; lacI; The lac repressor binds to the lac operator to inhibit transcription in E. coli. This inhibition can be relieved by adding lactose or isopropyl-β-D-thiogalactopyranoside (IPTG).
   2621..2642    +  protein_bind   CAP binding site: CAP binding activates transcription in the presence of cAMP. E. coli catabolite activator protein
   2657..2687    +  promoter       lac promoter: promoter for the E. coli lac operon
   2695..2711    +  protein_bind   lac operator: The lac repressor binds to the lac operator to inhibit transcription in E. coli. This inhibition can be relieved by adding lactose or isopropyl-β-D-thiogalactopyranoside (IPTG). lac repressor encoded by lacI
   2756..2774    +  promoter       T3 promoter: promoter for bacteriophage T3 RNA polymerase
   2799..3439    +  promoter       GAP promoter: S. cerevisiae TDH3; promoter for glyceraldehyde-3-phosphate dehydrogenase
   3448..3465    +  misc_feature   MCS (fragment): pBluescript multiple cloning site
   3466..4824    +  CDS            PRUNE1: PRUN1_HUMAN - Also known as PRUNE. Experimental evidence at protein level: Swiss-Prot protein existence level 1. Phosphodiesterase (PDE) that has higher activity toward cAMP than cGMP, as substrate. Plays a role in cell proliferation, migration and differentiation, and acts as a negative regulator of NME1. Plays a role in the regulation of neurogenesis (PubMed:28334956). Involved in the regulation of microtubule polymerization (PubMed:28334956). From Homo sapiens (Human).
   4825..4852    +  CDS            3xHA (fragment): three tandem HA epitope tags
   4855..4893    +  misc_feature   MCS (fragment): pBluescript multiple cloning site
   4894..5141    +  terminator     CYC1 terminator: S. cerevisiae CYC1; transcription terminator for CYC1
   5160..5178    -  promoter       T7 promoter: promoter for bacteriophage T7 RNA polymerase
   5186..5341    +  CDS            lacZα (fragment): LacZα fragment of β-galactosidase; lacZ fragment
   5345..5773    +  rep_origin     f1 ori (sequence partly withheld): f1 bacteriophage origin of replication; arrow indicates direction of (+) strand synthesis
   5801..5852    -  misc_feature   bom (fragment): basis of mobility region from pBR322
   5931..6734    -  CDS            URA3: orotidine-5'-phosphate decarboxylase, required for uracil biosynthesis; S. cerevisiae URA3; yeast auxotrophic marker, counterselectable with 5-fluoroorotic acid (5-FOA)
   6735..6950    -  promoter       URA3 promoter: S. cerevisiae URA3
   6958..7007    -  misc_feature   bom (fragment): basis of mobility region from pBR322
   7109..1       -  CDS            rop (fragment) (across the origin): Rop protein, which maintains plasmids at low copy number; rop
