[The description below was written by a language model from this plasmid's Addgene catalogue record and pLannotate feature annotations shown in this document.]
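Description:
p416-GPD-PRUNE-HA is a yeast expression shuttle plasmid of about 7.1 kb, built on the p416 backbone, for producing human PRUNE (PRUNE1, also called H-PRUNE) in Saccharomyces cerevisiae. It carries a CEN6 centromere fused to an autonomously replicating sequence, so it is maintained as a stable low-copy episome in yeast. Selection there relies on URA3 under its own promoter, which complements uracil auxotrophy and can be counterselected with 5-fluoroorotic acid. In E. coli the plasmid replicates at high copy from a ColE1/pUC-type origin and is selected with ampicillin through the bla gene. An f1 phage origin and remnants of the pBluescript-derived cloning region are also present, namely lac promoter/operator elements, a lacZα fragment, and flanking T3 and T7 promoters. Short matches annotated as lacI, rop and bom are backbone fragments, not functional genes.

The expression cassette places the wild-type human PRUNE1 coding sequence, inserted by Gibson assembly, downstream of the strong constitutive GPD (TDH3, annotated as GAP) promoter and upstream of the CYC1 transcription terminator. An HA epitope is fused to the C terminus. The feature table detects it only as a short partial match to a 3xHA tag, which is consistent with a single HA copy, and it allows detection or immunoprecipitation with anti-HA antibodies. PRUNE1 is annotated as a phosphodiesterase with roles in cell proliferation, migration and microtubule regulation. The associated study concerns yeast enzymes that counter stress caused by polyphosphate outside the vacuole, which suggests the plasmid was used for heterologous expression of the human enzyme in that context, although the record does not describe the specific experiment.
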