Addgene plasmid #183945: p416-GPD-PRUNE-HA
Purpose: Expresses human HA-tagged PRUNE from yeast GPD promoter
Depositing lab: Michael Downey. Depositing organization: University of Ottawa. Publication: Ddp1 Cooperates with Ppx1 to Counter a Stress Response Initiated by Nonvacuolar Polyphosphate. McCarthy L, Abramchuk I, Wafy G, Denoncourt A, Lavallee-Adam M, Downey M. mBio. 2022 Aug 30;13(4):e0039022. doi: 10.1128/mbio.00390-22. Epub 2022 Jul 7. PubMed 35862758.
Backbone
  Vector backbone: p416
  Vector type: Yeast Expression
  Selectable markers: URA3
Growth in bacteria
  Bacterial resistance: Ampicillin, 100 μg/mL
  Growth temperature: 37°C
  Growth strain: DH5alpha
  Copy number: High Copy
Gene/Insert
  Gene/Insert name: PRUNE (alt names: PRUNE1; H-PRUNE)
  Species: H. sapiens (human)
  Mutation: WT
  Entrez Gene: PRUNE1 (a.k.a. DRES-17, DRES17, H-PRUNE, HTCD37, NMIHBA, PRUNE)
  Promoter: GPD
  Tag / fusion protein: HA (C terminal on insert)
  Cloning method: Gibson Cloning
Terms and licenses: Academic/Nonprofit Terms; Industry Terms: Not Available to Industry
How to cite: p416-GPD-PRUNE-HA was a gift from Michael Downey (Addgene plasmid # 183945 ; http://n2t.net/addgene:183945 ; RRID:Addgene_183945)
